>Addgene plasmid #62899 | pBS-KS-attB2-SA(0)-T2A-Gal4 | depositor full sequence | sequence record 103979 | pBS-KS-attB2-SA(0)-T2A-Gal4 sequence 6102 bps
GAAACCTGTCGTGCCAGCTGCATTAATGAATCGGCCAACGCGCGGGGAGAGGCGGTTTGCGTATTGGGCG
CTCTTCCGCTTCCTCGCTCACTGACTCGCTGCGCTCGGTCGTTCGGCTGCGGCGAGCGGTATCAGCTCAC
TCAAAGGCGGTAATACGGTTATCCACAGAATCAGGGGATAACGCAGGAAAGAACATGTGAGCAAAAGGCC
AGCAAAAGGCCAGGAACCGTAAAAAGGCCGCGTTGCTGGCGTTTTTCCATAGGCTCCGCCCCCCTGACGA
GCATCACAAAAATCGACGCTCAAGTCAGAGGTGGCGAAACCCGACAGGACTATAAAGATACCAGGCGTTT
CCCCCTGGAAGCTCCCTCGTGCGCTCTCCTGTTCCGACCCTGCCGCTTACCGGATACCTGTCCGCCTTTC
TCCCTTCGGGAAGCGTGGCGCTTTCTCATAGCTCACGCTGTAGGTATCTCAGTTCGGTGTAGGTCGTTCG
CTCCAAGCTGGGCTGTGTGCACGAACCCCCCGTTCAGCCCGACCGCTGCGCCTTATCCGGTAACTATCGT
CTTGAGTCCAACCCGGTAAGACACGACTTATCGCCACTGGCAGCAGCCACTGGTAACAGGATTAGCAGAG
CGAGGTATGTAGGCGGTGCTACAGAGTTCTTGAAGTGGTGGCCTAACTACGGCTACACTAGAAGGACAGT
ATTTGGTATCTGCGCTCTGCTGAAGCCAGTTACCTTCGGAAAAAGAGTTGGTAGCTCTTGATCCGGCAAA
CAAACCACCGCTGGTAGCGGTGGTTTTTTTGTTTGCAAGCAGCAGATTACGCGCAGAAAAAAAGGATCTC
AAGAAGATCCTTTGATCTTTTCTACGGGGTCTGACGCTCAGTGGAACGAAAACTCACGTTAAGGGATTTT
GGTCATGAGATTATCAAAAAGGATCTTCACCTAGATCCTTTTAAATTAAAAATGAAGTTTTAAATCAATC
TAAAGTATATATGAGTAAACTTGGTCTGACAGTTACCAATGCTTAATCAGTGAGGCACCTATCTCAGCGA
TCTGTCTATTTCGTTCATCCATAGTTGCCTGACTCCCCGTCGTGTAGATAACTACGATACGGGAGGGCTT
ACCATCTGGCCCCAGTGCTGCAATGATACCGCGAGACCCACGCTCACCGGCTCCAGATTTATCAGCAATA
AACCAGCCAGCCGGAAGGGCCGAGCGCAGAAGTGGTCCTGCAACTTTATCCGCCTCCATCCAGTCTATTA
ATTGTTGCCGGGAAGCTAGAGTAAGTAGTTCGCCAGTTAATAGTTTGCGCAACGTTGTTGCCATTGCTAC
AGGCATCGTGGTGTCACGCTCGTCGTTTGGTATGGCTTCATTCAGCTCCGGTTCCCAACGATCAAGGCGA
GTTACATGATCCCCCATGTTGTGCAAAAAAGCGGTTAGCTCCTTCGGTCCTCCGATCGTTGTCAGAAGTA
AGTTGGCCGCAGTGTTATCACTCATGGTTATGGCAGCACTGCATAATTCTCTTACTGTCATGCCATCCGT
AAGATGCTTTTCTGTGACTGGTGAGTACTCAACCAAGTCATTCTGAGAATAGTGTATGCGGCGACCGAGT
TGCTCTTGCCCGGCGTCAATACGGGATAATACCGCGCCACATAGCAGAACTTTAAAAGTGCTCATCATTG
GAAAACGTTCTTCGGGGCGAAAACTCTCAAGGATCTTACCGCTGTTGAGATCCAGTTCGATGTAACCCAC
TCGTGCACCCAACTGATCTTCAGCATCTTTTACTTTCACCAGCGTTTCTGGGTGAGCAAAAACAGGAAGG
CAAAATGCCGCAAAAAAGGGAATAAGGGCGACACGGAAATGTTGAATACTCATACTCTTCCTTTTTCAAT
ATTATTGAAGCATTTATCAGGGTTATTGTCTCATGAGCGGATACATATTTGAATGTATTTAGAAAAATAA
ACAAATAGGGGTTCCGCGCACATTTCCCCGAAAAGTGCCACCTAAATTGTAAGCGTTAATATTTTGTTAA
AATTCGCGTTAAATTTTTGTTAAATCAGCTCATTTTTTAACCAATAGGCCGAAATCGGCAAAATCCCTTA
TAAATCAAAAGAATAGACCGAGATAGGGT
[37 nt withheld, positions 2130-2166]
AAAGAACGTGGACTCCAACGTCAAAGG
[49 nt withheld, positions 2194-2242]
T
[91 nt withheld, positions 2244-2334]
G
[124 nt withheld, positions 2336-2459]
CCCATTCGCCATTCAGGCTGCGCAACTGTTGGGAAGGGCGATCGGTGCGGGCCTCTTCGCTATTACGCCA
GCTGGCGAAAGGGGGATGTGCTGCAAGGCGATTAAGTTGGGTAACGCCAGGGTTTTCCCAGTCACGACGT
TGTAAAACGACGGCCAGTGAGCGCGCGTAATACGACTCACTATAGGGCGAATTGGAGCTCGCTAGCGATG
TAGGTCACGGTCTCGAAGCCGCGGTGCGGGTGCCAGGGCGTGCCCTTGGGCTCCCCGGGCGCGTACTCCA
CCTCACCCATCTGGTCCATCATGATGGTCGACTCTAGAAGTCGATCCAACATGGCGACTTGTCCCATCCC
CGGCATGTTTAAATATACTAATTATTCTTGAACTAATTTTAATCAACCGATTTATCTCTCTTCCGCAGGT
GGGAGGTTCCGGTGGAAGCGGAGGTAGCGGCGGATCCGAGGGCCGCGGCAGCCTGCTGACCTGCGGCGAT
GTGGAGGAGAACCCCGGGCCCATGAAGCTGCTGAGCAGCATCGAGCAGGCCTGCGATATCTGCCGCCTGA
AGAAGCTGAAGTGCAGCAAGGAGAAGCCCAAGTGCGCCAAGTGCCTGAAGAACAACTGGGAGTGCCGCTA
CAGCCCCAAGACCAAGCGCAGCCCCCTGACCCGCGCCCACCTGACCGAGGTGGAGAGCCGCCTGGAGCGC
CTGGAGCAGCTGTTCCTGCTGATCTTCCCCCGCGAGGATCTGGATATGATCCTGAAGATGGATAGCCTGC
AGGATATCAAGGCCCTGCTGACCGGCCTGTTCGTGCAGGATAACGTGAACAAGGATGCCGTGACCGATCG
CCTGGCCAGCGTGGAGACCGATATGCCCCTGACCCTGCGCCAGCACCGCATCAGCGCCACCAGCAGCAGC
GAGGAGAGCAGCAACAAGGGCCAGCGCCAGCTGACCGTGAGCATCGATAGCGCCGCCCACCACGATAACA
GCACCATCCCCCTGGATTTCATGCCCCGCGATGCCCTGCACGGCTTCGATTGGAGCGAGGAGGATGATAT
GAGCGATGGCCTGCCCTTCCTGAAGACCGATCCCAACAACAACGGCTTCTTCGGCGATGGCAGCCTGCTG
TGCATCCTGCGCAGCATCGGCTTCAAGCCCGAGAACTACACCAACAGCAACGTGAACCGCCTGCCCACCA
TGATCACCGATCGCTACACCCTGGCCAGCCGCAGCACCACCAGCCGCCTGCTGCAGAGCTACCTGAACAA
CTTCCACCCCTACTGCCCCATCGTGCACAGCCCCACCCTGATGATGCTGTACAACAACCAGATCGAGATC
GCCAGCAAGGATCAGTGGCAGATCCTGTTCAACTGCATCCTGGCCATCGGCGCCTGGTGCATCGAGGGCG
AGAGCACCGATATCGATGTGTTCTACTACCAGAACGCCAAGAGCCACCTGACCAGCAAGGTGTTCGAGAG
CGGCAGCATCATCCTGGTGACCGCCCTGCACCTGCTGAGCCGCTACACCCAGTGGCGCCAGAAGACCAAC
ACCAGCTACAACTTCCACAGCTTCAGCATCCGCATGGCCATCAGCCTGGGCCTGAACCGCGATCTGCCCA
GCAGCTTCAGCGATAGCAGCATCCTGGAGCAGCGCCGCCGCATCTGGTGGAGCGTGTACAGCTGGGAGAT
CCAGCTGAGCCTGCTGTACGGCCGCAGCATCCAGCTGAGCCAGAACACCATCAGCTTCCCCAGCAGCGTG
GATGATGTGCAGCGCACCACCACCGGCCCCACCATCTACCACGGCATCATCGAGACCGCCCGCCTGCTGC
AGGTGTTCACCAAGATCTACGAGCTGGATAAGACCGTGACCGCCGAGAAGAGCCCCATCTGCGCCAAGAA
GTGCCTGATGATCTGCAACGAGATCGAGGAGGTGAGCCGCCAGGCCCCCAAGTTCCTGCAGATGGATATC
AGCACCACCGCCCTGACCAACCTGCTGAAGGAGCACCCCTGGCTGAGCTTCACCCGCTTCGAGCTGAAGT
GGAAGCAGCTGAGCCTGATCATCTACGTGCTGCGCGATTTCTTCACCAACTTCACCCAGAAGAAGAGCCA
GCTGGAGCAGGATCAGAACGATCACCAGAGCTACGAGGTGAAGCGCTGCAGCATCATGCTGAGCGATGCC
GCCCAGCGCACCGTGATGAGCGTGAGCAGCTACATGGATAACCACAACGTGACCCCCTACTTCGCCTGGA
ACTGCAGCTACTACCTGTTCAACGCCGTGCTGGTGCCCATCAAGACCCTGCTGAGCAACAGCAAGAGCAA
CGCCGAGAACAACGAGACCGCCCAGCTGCTGCAGCAGATCAACACCGTGCTGATGCTGCTGAAGAAGCTG
GCCACCTTCAAGATCCAGACCTGCGAGAAGTACATCCAGGTGCTGGAGGAGGTGTGCGCCCCCTTCCTGC
TGAGCCAGTGCGCCATCCCCCTGCCCCACATCAGCTACAACAACAGCAACGGCAGCGCCATCAAGAACAT
CGTGGGCAGCGCCACCATCGCCCAGTACCCCACCCTGCCCGAGGAGAACGTGAACAACATCAGCGTGAAG
TACGTGAGCCCCGGCAGCGTGGGACCCAGCCCCGTGCCCCTGAAGAGCGGCGCCAGCTTCAGCGATCTGG
TGAAGCTGCTGAGCAACCGCCCCCCCAGCCGCAACAGCCCCGTGACCATCCCCCGCAGCACCCCCAGCCA
CCGCAGCGTGACCCCCTTCCTGGGCCAGCAGCAGCAGCTGCAGAGCCTGGTGCCCCTGACCCCCAGCGCC
CTGTTCGGCGGCGCCAACTTCAACCAGAGCGGCAACATCGCCGATAGCAGCCTGAGCTTCACCTTCACCA
ACAGCAGCAACGGCCCCAACCTGATCACCACCCAGACCAACAGCCAGGCCCTGAGCCAGCCCATCGCCAG
CAGCAACGTGCACGATAACTTCATGAACAACGAGATCACCGCCAGCAAGATCGATGATGGCAACAACAGC
AAGCCCCTGAGCCCCGGCTGGACCGATCAGACCGCCTACAACGCCTTCGGCATCACCACCGGCATGTTCA
ACACCACCACCATGGATGATGTGTACAACTACCTGTTCGATGATGAGGATACCCCCCCCAACCCCAAGAA
GGAGTAATAAGATCCGGAGGTAGCGGTGGAAGCGGAGGTTCCGGCGAGGTAAGTTATTGAACAATGGCAT
CAAATGCCTTCATCATCACTACCCTTTAGCCCTTAAGACCCCACAATGACCTTACCCACTCAGAGAAAAA
AGTAAATATGAAAGCCCATTTGAACTTCTAAGCTTGTCGACCATCATGATGGACCAGATGGGTGAGGTGG
AGTACGCGCCCGGGGAGCCCAAGGGCACGCCCTGGCACCCGCACCGCGGCTTCGAGACCGTGACCTACAT
CATGCATGGTACCCAGCTTTTGTTCCCTTTAGTGAGGGTTAATTGCGCGCTTGGCGTAATCATGGTCATA
GCTGTTTCCTGTGTGAAATTGTTATCCGCTCACAATTCCACACAACATACGAGCCGGAAGCATAAAGTGT
AAAGCCTGGGGTGCCTAATGAGTGAGCTAACTCACATTAATTGCGTTGCGCTCACTGCCCGCTTTCCAGT
CGG
Features (pLannotate 1.2.2; 14 found; start..end, strand, type, name):
    254..842     -  rep_origin     ori: high-copy-number ColE1/pMB1/pBR322/pUC origin of replication
   1013..1873    -  CDS            AmpR: β-lactamase; bla; confers resistance to ampicillin, carbenicillin, and related antibiotics
   1874..1978    -  promoter       AmpR promoter: bla
   2031..2459    -  rep_origin     f1 ori (sequence partly withheld): f1 bacteriophage origin of replication; arrow indicates direction of (+) strand synthesis
   2464..2619    -  CDS            lacZα (fragment): LacZα fragment of β-galactosidase; lacZ fragment
   2627..2645    +  promoter       T7 promoter: promoter for bacteriophage T7 RNA polymerase
   2681..2750    +  protein_bind   attB: attB site for the φC31 integrase (Groth et al., 2000) phage φC31 integrase
   2971..5613    +  CDS            GAL4: GAL4_YEAST - Experimental evidence at protein level: Swiss-Prot protein existence level 1. This protein is a positive regulator for the gene expression of the galactose-induced genes such as GAL1, GAL2, GAL7, GAL10, and MEL1 which code for the enzymes used to convert galactose to glucose. It recognizes a 17 base pair sequence in (5'-CGGRNNRCYNYNCNCCG-3') the upstream activating sequence (UAS-G) of these genes. From Saccharomyces cerevisiae (strain ATCC 204508 / S288c) (Baker's yeast).
   5806..5875    -  protein_bind   attB: attB site for the φC31 integrase (Groth et al., 2000) phage φC31 integrase
   5915..5933    -  promoter       T3 promoter: promoter for bacteriophage T3 RNA polymerase
   5978..5994    -  protein_bind   lac operator: The lac repressor binds to the lac operator to inhibit transcription in E. coli. This inhibition can be relieved by adding lactose or isopropyl-β-D-thiogalactopyranoside (IPTG). lac repressor encoded by lacI
   6002..6032    -  promoter       lac promoter: promoter for the E. coli lac operon
   6047..6068    -  protein_bind   CAP binding site: CAP binding activates transcription in the presence of cAMP. E. coli catabolite activator protein
   6081..71      -  CDS            lacI (fragment) (across the origin): lac repressor; lacI; The lac repressor binds to the lac operator to inhibit transcription in E. coli. This inhibition can be relieved by adding lactose or isopropyl-β-D-thiogalactopyranoside (IPTG).
