[The description below was written by a language model from this plasmid's Addgene catalogue record and pLannotate feature annotations shown in this document.]
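Description:
pBS-KS-attB2-SA(0)-T2A-Gal4 is a pBluescript KS-type bacterial plasmid of about 6.1 kb that serves as a donor for recombinase-mediated cassette exchange in Drosophila. It is built on the pBS-KS-attB1-2-PT-SA-SD-0 backbone from the MiMIC toolkit. It replicates in E. coli at high copy from a ColE1/pUC origin and is selected with ampicillin through the bla gene and its promoter. An f1 origin, lacZα and lac promoter/operator remnants, and flanking T7 and T3 promoters are standard Bluescript elements that have no evident role in the fly application.

The payload lies between two φC31 integrase attB sites in inverted orientation. These sites allow the cassette to be swapped into a MiMIC transposon insertion, which carries matching attP sites. Within this interval the feature table annotates only the full-length yeast GAL4 coding sequence. The splice acceptor and T2A peptide named in the plasmid title and insert field are not annotated separately and presumably occupy the roughly 200 bp between the first attB and GAL4. No terminator or polyadenylation signal is annotated in the short stretch downstream of GAL4, and the record does not describe one.

The cassette has no promoter of its own. When it is placed in a coding intron of a host gene in the correct orientation, the splice acceptor captures the native transcript in reading phase 0. The T2A sequence then causes ribosomal skipping, so Gal4 is released as a separate protein. Gal4 is thereby expressed in the pattern of the trapped gene and can drive UAS-linked transgenes. The stated purpose is converting MiMIC lines with phase 0 coding-intron insertions into Gal4 drivers.
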