Addgene plasmid #62899: pBS-KS-attB2-SA(0)-T2A-Gal4
Purpose: Creating Gal4 drivers from MiMIC lines with inserts into coding introns in Phase 0
Depositing lab: Benjamin White. Depositing organization: National Institute of Mental Health (NIMH). Publication: Plug-and-play genetic access to drosophila cell types using exchangeable exon cassettes. Diao F, Ironfield H, Luan H, Diao F, Shropshire WC, Ewer J, Marr E, Potter CJ, Landgraf M, White BH. Cell Rep. 2015 Mar 3;10(8):1410-21. doi: 10.1016/j.celrep.2015.01.059. Epub 2015 Feb 26. PubMed 25732830.
Backbone
  Vector backbone: pBS-KS-attB1-2-PT-SA-SD-0
  Backbone manufacturer: Hugo Bellen
  Backbone size w/o insert (bp): 3394
  Total vector size (bp): 6100
Growth in bacteria
  Bacterial resistance: Ampicillin, 100 μg/mL
  Growth temperature: 37°C
  Growth strain: DH5alpha
  Copy number: High Copy
Gene/Insert
  Gene/Insert name: T2A-Gal4
  Insert size (bp): 2703
Terms and licenses: Academic/Nonprofit Terms; Industry Terms: Not Available to Industry
Depositor comments: Reference: Venken KJT, et al, 2011, MiMIC: a highly versatile transposon insertion resource for engineering Drosophila melanogaster genes. Nature Method: 8:737-744.
How to cite: pBS-KS-attB2-SA(0)-T2A-Gal4 was a gift from Benjamin White (Addgene plasmid # 62899 ; http://n2t.net/addgene:62899 ; RRID:Addgene_62899)
