>Addgene plasmid #62899 | pBS-KS-attB2-SA(0)-T2A-Gal4 | addgene partial sequence | sequence record 110315 | M13pUC-Fwd 5'-CCCAGTCACGACGTTGTAAAACG-3'
GACTCACTATAGGGCGAATTGGAGCTCGCTAGCGATGTAGGTCACGGTCTCGAAGCCGCGGTGCGGGTGC
CAGGGCGTGCCCTTGGGCTCCCCGGGCGCGTACTCCACCTCACCCATCTGGTCCATCATGATGGTCGACT
CTAGAAGTCGATCCAACATGGCGACTTGTCCCATCCCCGGCATGTTTAAATATACTAATTATTCTTGAAC
TAATTTTAATCAACCGATTTATCTCTCTTCCGCAGGTGGGAGGTTCCGGTGGAAGCGGAGGTAGCGGCGG
ATCCGAGGGCCGCGGCAGCCTGCTGACCTGCGGCGATGTGGAGGAGAACCCCGGGCCCATGAAGCTGCTG
AGCAGCATCGAGCAGGCCTGCGATATCTGCCGCCTGAAGAAGCTGAAGTGCAGCAAGGAGAAGCCCAAGT
GCGCCAAGTGCCTGAAGAACAACTGGGAGTGCCGCTACAGCCCCAAGACCAAGCGCAGCCCCCTGACCCG
CGCCCACCTGACCGAGGTGGAGAGCCGCCTGGAGCGCCTGGAGCAGCTGTTCCTGCTGATCTTCCCCCGC
GAGGATCTGGATATGATCCTGAAGATGGATAGCCTGCAGGATATCAAGGCCCTGCTGACCGGCCTGTTCG
TGCAGGATAACGTGAACAAGGATGCCGTGACCGATCGCCTGGCCAGCGTGGAGACCGATATGCCCCTGAC
CCTGCGCCAGCACCGCATCAGCGCCACCAGCAGCAGCGAGGAGAGCAGCAACAAGGGCCAGCGCCAGCTG
ACCGTGAGCATCGATAGCGCCGCCCACCACGATAACAGCACCATCCCCCTGGATTTCATGCCCCGCGATG
CCCTGCACGGCTTCGATTGGAGCGAGGAGGATGATATGAGCGATGGCCTGCCCTTCCTGAAGACCGATCC
CAACAACAACGGCTTCTTCGGCGATGGCAGCCTGCTGTGCATCCTGCGCAGCATCGGCTTCAAGCCCGAG
AACTACACCAACAGCAACGTGAACCGCCT
