>Addgene plasmid #62899 | pBS-KS-attB2-SA(0)-T2A-Gal4 | addgene partial sequence | sequence record 110316 | M13-Rev 5'-CAGGAAACAGCTATGACC-3'
AAGCCATTACCCTCACTAAAGGGAACAAAAGCTGGGTACCATGCATGATGTAGGTCACGGTCTCGAAGCC
GCGGTGCGGGTGCCAGGGCGTGCCCTTGGGCTCCCCGGGCGCGTACTCCACCTCACCCATCTGGTCCATC
ATGATGGTCGACAAGCTTAGAAGTTCAAATGGGCTTTCATATTTACTTTTTTCTCTGAGTGGGTAAGGTC
ATTGTGGGGTCTTAAGGGCTAAAGGGTAGTGATGATGAAGGCATTTGATGCCATTGTTCAATAACTTACC
TCGCCGGAACCTCCGCTTCCACCGCTACCTCCGGATCCTTATTACTCCTTCTTGGGGTTGGGGGGGGTAT
CCTCATCATCGAACAGGTAGTTGTACACATCATCCATGGTGGTGGTGTTGAACATGCCGGTGGTGATGCC
GAAGGCGTTGTAGGCGGTCTGATCGGTCCAGCCGGGGCTCAGGGGCTTGCTGTTGTTGCCATCATCGATC
TTGCTGGCGGTGATCTCGTTGTTCATGAAGTTATCGTGCACGTTGCTGCTGGCGATGGGCTGGCTCAGGG
CCTGGCTGTTGGTCTGGGTGGTGATCAGGTTGGGGCCGTTGCTGCTGTTGGTGAAGGTGAAGCTCAGGCT
GCTATCGGCGATGTTGCCGCTCTGGTTGAAGTTGGCGCCGCCGAACAGGGCGCTGGGGGTCAGGGGCACC
AGGCTCTGCAGCTGCTGCTGCTGGCCCAGGAAGGGGGTCACGCTGCGGTGGCTGGGGGTGCTGCGGGGGA
TGGTCACGGGGCTGTTGCGGCTGGGGGGGCGGTTGCTCAGCAGCTTCACCAGATCGCTGAAGCTGGCGCC
GCTCTTC
